>Addgene plasmid #141305 | pRATIO2251 | addgene full sequence | sequence record 310390 | Addgene NGS Result
TGACGTCGTATGATCGCGAAGCACCCACCCTAAGCCACATTTTAATCCTTCTGTTGGCCATGCCCCATCA
AAGTTGCACTTAACCCAAGATTGTGGTGGAGCTTCCCATGTTTCTCGTCTGTCCCGACGGTGTTGTGGTT
GGTGCTTTCCTTACATTCTGAGCCTCTTTCCTTCTAATCCACTCATCTGCATCTTCTTGTGTCCTTACTA
ATACCTCATTGGTTCCAAATTCCCTCCCTTTAAGCACCAGCTCGTTTCTGTTCTTCCACAGCCTCCCAAG
TATCCAAGGGACTAAAGCCTCCACATTCTTCAGATCAGGATATTCTTGTTTAAGATGTTGAACTCTATGG
AGGTTTGTATGAACTGATGATCTAGGACCGGATAAGTTCCCTTCTTCATAGCGAACTTATTCAAAGAATG
TTTTGTGTATCATTCTTGTTACATTGTTATTAATGAAAAAATATTATTGGTCATTGGACTGAACACGAGT
GTTAAATATGGACCAGGCCCCAAATAAGATCCATTGATATATGAATTAAATAACAAGAATAAATCGAGTC
ACCAAACCACTTGCCTTTTTTAACGAGACTTGTTCACCAACTTGATACAAAAGTCATTATCCTATGCAAA
TCAATAATCATACAAAAATATCCAATAACACTAAAAAATTAAAAGAAATGGATAATTTCACAATATGTTA
TACGATAAAGAAGTTACTTTTCCAAGAAATTCACTGATTTTATAAGCCCACTTGCATTAGATAAATGGCA
AAAAAAAACAAAAAGGAAAAGAAATAAAGCACGAAGAATTCCAGAAAATACGAAATACGCTTCAATGCAG
TGGGACCCACGGTTCAATTATTGCCAATTTTCAGCTCCACCGTATATTTAAAAAATAAAACGATAATGCT
AAAAAAATATAAATCGTAACGATCGTTAAATCTCAACGGCTGGATCTTATGACGACCGTTAGAAATTGTG
GTTGTCGACGAGTCAGTAATAAACGGCGTCAAAGTGGTTGCAGCCGGCACACACGAGTCGTGTTTATCAA
CTCAAAGCACAAATACTTTTCCTCAACCTAAAAATAAGGCAATTAGCCAAAAACAACTTTGCGTGTAAAC
AACGCTCAATACACGTGTCATTTTATTATTAGCTATTGCTTCACCGCCTTAGCTTTCTCGTGACCTAGTC
GTCCTCGTCTTTTCTTCTTCTTCTTCTATAAAACAATACCCAAAGAGTTCTTCTTCTTCACAATTCAGAT
TTCAATTTCTCAAAATCTTAAAAACTTTCTCTCAATTCTCTCTACCGTGATCAAGGTAAATTTCTGTGTT
CCTTATTCTCTCAAAATCTTCGATTTTGTTTTCGTTCGATCCCAATTTCGTATATGTTCTTTGGTTTAGA
TTCTGTTAATCTTAGATCGAAGACGATTTTCTGGGTTTGATCGTTAGATATCATCTTAATTCTCGATTAG
GGTTTCATAGATATCATCCGATTTGTTCAAATAATTTGAGTTTTGTCGAATAATTACTCTTCGATTTGTG
ATTTCTATCCAGATCTGGTGTTAGTTTCTAGTTTGTGCGATCGAATTTGTCCTCGAGAGGGGACTCTAGA
ATGCCAAAAAAGAAGAGAAAGGTAGAAGACCCCACTAGTACAAGTTTGTACAAAAAAGCTGAACGAGAAA
CGTAAAATGATATAAATATCAATATATTAAATTAGATTTTGCATAAAAAACAGACTACATAATACTGTAA
AACACAACATATCCAGTCACTATGGCGGCCCCTCGAGGGGCCGCATTAGGCACCCCAGGCTTTACACTTT
ATGCTTCCGGCTCGTATAATGTGTGGATTTTGAGTTAGGATCCGGCGAGATTTTCAGGAGCTAAGGAAGC
TAAAATGGAGAAAAAAATCACTGGATATACCACCGTTGATATATCCCAATGGCATCGTAAAGAACATTTT
GAGGCATTTCAGTCAGTTGCTCAATGTACCTATAACCAGACCGTTCAGCTGGATATTACGGCCTTTTTAA
AGACCGTAAAGAAAAATAAGCACAAGTTTTATCCGGCCTTTATTCACATTCTTGCCCGCCTGATGAATGC
TCATCCGGAATTCCGTATGGCAATGAAAGACGGTGAGCTGGTGATATGGGATAGTGTTCACCCTTGTTAC
ACCGTTTTCCATGAGCAAACTGAAACGTTTTCATCGCTCTGGAGTGAATACCACGACGATTTCCGGCAGT
TTCTACACATATATTCGCAAGATGTGGCGTGTTACGGTGAAAACCTGGCCTATTTCCCTAAAGGGTTTAT
TGAGAATATGTTTTTCGTCTCAGCCAATCCCTGGGTGAGTTTCACCAGTTTTGATTTAAACGTGGCCAAT
ATGGACAACTTCTTCGCCCCCGTTTTCACCATGGGCAAATATTATACGCAAGGCGACAAGGTGCTGATGC
CGCTGGCGATTCAGGTTCATCATGCCGTCTGTGATGGCTTCCATGTCGGCAGAATGCTTAATGAATTACA
ACAGTACTGCGATGAGTGGCAGGGCGGGGCGTAAAGATCTGGATCCGGCTTACTAAAAGCCAGATAACAG
TATGCGTATTTGCGCGCTGATTTTTGCGGTATAAGAATATATACTGATATGTATACCCGAAGTATGTCAA
AAAGAGGTGTGCTATGAAGCAGCGTATTACAGTGACAGTTGACAGCGACAGCTATCAGTTGCTCAAGGCA
TATATGATGTCAATATCTCCGGTCTGGTAAGCACAACCATGCAGAATGAAGCCCGTCGTCTGCGTGCCGA
ACGCTGGAAAGCGGAAAATCAGGAAGGGATGGCTGAGGTCGCCCGGTTTATTGAAATGAACGGCTCTTTT
GCTGACGAGAACAGGGACTGGTGAAATGCAGTTTAAGGTTTACACCTATAAAAGAGAGAGCCGTTATCGT
CTGTTTGTGGATGTACAGAGTGATATTATTGACACGCCCGGGCGACGGATGGTGATCCCCCTGGCCAGTG
CACGTCTGCTGTCAGATAAAGTCTCCCGTGAACTTTACCCGGTGGTGCATATCGGGGATGAAAGCTGGCG
CATGATGACCACCGATATGGCCAGTGTGCCGGTCTCCGTTATCGGGGAAGAAGTGGCTGATCTCAGCCAC
CGCGAAAATGACATCAAAAACGCCATTAACCTGATGTTCTGGGGAATATAAATGTCAGGCTCCCTTATAC
ACAGCCAGTCTGCAGGTCGACCATAGTGACTGGATATGTTGTGTTTTACAGTATTATGTAGTCTGTTTTT
TATGCAAAATCTAATTTAATATATTGATATTTATATCATTTTACGTTTCTCGTTCAGCTTTCTTGTACAA
AGTGGTGGGCCCAATGGAAGATGCTAAGAATATTAAGAAGGGACCAGCTCCTTTCTACCCACTCGAAGAT
GGAACAGCAGGTGAACAGTTACACAAGGCTATGAAAAGATATGCTCTTGTTCCTGGTACTATCGCATTCA
CAGATGCTCATATCGAGGTGGATATAACTTATGCTGAGTACTTCGAAATGTCTGTTAGGCTCGCTGAAGC
TATGAAGAGATACGGATTAAATACAAACCACAGGATTGTTGTGTGTAGTGAAAATTCTTTGCAATTTTTC
ATGCCTGTTCTTGGAGCTTTGTTCATCGGTGTGGCTGTTGCACCAGCTAATGATATATATAACGAGAGAG
AACTTCTTAATTCTATGGGAATTTCTCAACCTACTGTTGTGTTCGTGTCTAAGAAAGGACTTCAAAAGAT
TTTGAACGTTCAGAAGAAACTTCCAATTATCCAGAAGATTATTATTATGGATTCAAAGACAGATTACCAA
GGTTTCCAGTCAATGTACACCTTTGTGACCAGTCATTTGCCTCCTGGATTCAATGAGTACGATTTCGTTC
CAGAAAGTTTTGATAGAGATAAGACTATTGCTCTCATTATGAACTCTTCAGGATCTACAGGTCTTCCTAA
GGGTGTGGCATTGCCACATAGAACCGCTTGTGTTAGGTTCTCTCACGCAAGAGATCCTATTTTCGGAAAC
CAGATAATTCCAGATACAGCTATCTTGTCAGTTGTGCCTTTCCATCACGGATTTGGAATGTTCACTACAC
TCGGATACCTTATTTGTGGTTTTAGGGTTGTGCTCATGTACAGATTCGAAGAGGAACTCTTTTTAAGATC
TTTACAAGATTATAAGATACAGTCAGCACTCTTAGTTCCAACCCTTTTCTCTTTCTTTGCTAAGTCAACT
TTGATCGATAAGTACGATCTTTCTAACTTGCATGAGATTGCAAGTGGAGGTGCTCCTCTTTCTAAAGAAG
TGGGTGAAGCAGTTGCTAAGAGGTTTCACTTGCCAGGAATCAGACAAGGATATGGTCTTACAGAGACCAC
TTCTGCTATCTTGATAACCCCTGAAGGAGATGATAAACCAGGAGCAGTTGGAAAGGTTGTTCCTTTCTTT
GAAGCTAAAGTTGTGGATCTCGATACAGGAAAGACCTTAGGTGTGAATCAGAGGGGAGAGCTTTGCGTTA
GAGGTCCTATGATAATGAGTGGATATGTTAATAACCCAGAAGCAACTAACGCTCTTATCGATAAAGATGG
ATGGTTGCATTCAGGAGATATTGCTTACTGGGATGAGGATGAACACTTTTTCATAGTGGATAGGCTCAAG
TCATTAATTAAGTATAAGGGATACCAAGTTGCACCTGCTGAACTCGAAAGTATTCTTTTGCAGCATCCAA
ACATCTTCGATGCAGGAGTTGCTGGTCTTCCTGATGATGATGCTGGAGAACTCCCAGCTGCAGTTGTGGT
TTTAGAACACGGAAAGACTATGACAGAGAAAGAAATTGTGGATTACGTTGCATCTCAAGTTACAACCGCT
AAGAAACTTAGAGGTGGTGTGGTTTTTGTGGATGAGGTTCCAAAGGGACTCACTGGTAAATTAGATGCTA
GAAAGATCAGGGAAATTTTGATCAAAGCAAAGAAAGGAGGAAAGATTGCTGTTACGCGTTCTAATGCCGC
CGATGAGGTTGCGACTGGATCAGGTCTTTTAGCGATACATCCGACCGAAGCGCGACATAAACAAAAAATT
GTAGCGCCGGTCAAACAAACCCTGAATTTCGACTTACTCAAACTTGCGGGTGACGTAGAGTCAAATCCAG
GGCCTGGTACCATGGTGTCCAAGGGCGAAGCTGTGATTAAAGAATTTATGCGTTTTAAGGTCCACATGGA
AGGATCCATGAATGGACATGAATTCGAAATCGAGGGGGAGGGCGAGGGCCGACCTTATGAGGGTACACAG
ACCGCGAAGCTAAAGGTAACCAAGGGAGGCCCACTACCCTTTAGTTGGGACATACTCAGCCCGCAGTTTA
TGTATGGCAGTCGTGCCTTTATAAAGCACCCAGCGGATATACCAGACTACTACAAACAGTCCTTCCCAGA
GGGGTTTAAATGGGAGCGAGTGATGAACTTTGAGGACGGTGGTGCTGTGACGGTAACTCAGGACACATCA
CTCGAAGACGGGACTCTTATTTACAAAGTAAAACTGAGAGGGACCAATTTTCCACCAGATGGCCCCGTCA
TGCAAAAAAAGACGATGGGTTGGGAAGCATCTACAGAACGACTCTATCCCGAGGACGGCGTCCTCAAAGG
CGACATTAAAATGGCCTTGAGGTTGAAAGACGGTGGACGTTACTTGGCGGACTTCAAAACAACTTATAAA
GCAAAAAAGCCAGTGCAAATGCCTGGAGCGTACAATGTAGATAGAAAACTTGATATAACGTCACATAATG
AGGACTATACCGTGGTTGAGCAATACGAGAGGTCAGAAGGACGACACAGCACCGGCGGTATGGACGAGTT
GTACAAGTAAGAGCTCGAATTTCCCCGATCGTTCAAACATTTGGCAATAAAGTTTCTTAAGATTGAATCC
TGTTGCCGGTCTTGCGATGATTATCATATAATTTCTGTTGAATTACGTTAAGCATGTAATAATTAACATG
TAATGCATGACGTTATTTATGAGATGGGTTTTTATGATTAGAGTCCCGCAATTATACATTTAATACGCGA
TAGAAAACAAAATATAGCGCGCAAACTAGGATAAATTATCGCGCGCGGTGTCATCTATGTTACTAGATCG
GGAATTGGTTCCGGAACCAATTCGTAATCATGTCATAGCTGTTTCCTGTGTGAAATTGTTATCCGCTCAC
AATTCCACACAACATACGAGCCGGAAGCATAAAGTGTAAAGCCTGGGGTGCCTAATGAGTGAGCTAACTC
ACATTAGGCTGAATTAGGCGCGCCTATTTCTGAATTCCCGATCTAGTAACATAGATGACACCGCGCGCGA
TAATTTATCCTAGTTTGCGCGCTATATTTTGTTTTCTATCGCGTATTAAATGTATAATTGCGGGACTCTA
ATCATAAAAACCCATCTCATAAATAACGTCATGCATTACATGTTAATTATTACATGCTTAACGTAATTCA
ACAGAAATTATATGATAATCATCGCAAGACCGGCAACAGGATTCAATCTTAAGAAACTTTATTGCCAAAT
GTTTGAACGATCGGGGATCATCCGGGTCTGTGGCGGGAACTCCACGAAAATATCCGAACGCAGCAAGATA
TCGCGGTGCATCTCGGTCTTGCCTGGGCAGTCGCCGCCGACGCCGTTGATGTGGACGCCGGGCCCGATCA
TATTGTCGCTCAGGATCGTGGCGTTGTGCTTGTCGGCCGTTGCTGTCGTAATGATATCGGCACCTTCGAC
CGCCTGTTCCGCAGAGATCCCGTGGGCGAAGAACTCCAGCATGAGATCCCCGCGCTGGAGGATCATCCAG
CCGGCGTCCCGGAAAACGATTCCGAAGCCCAACCTTTCATAGAAGGCGGCGGTGGAATCGAAATCTCGTG
ATGGCAGGTTGGGCGTCGCTTGGTCGGTCATTTCGAACCCCAGAGTCCCGCTCAGAAGAACTCGTCAAGA
AGGCGATAGAAGGCGATGCGCTGCGAATCGGGAGCGGCGATACCGTAAAGCACGAGGAAGCGGTCAGCCC
ATTCGCCGCCAAGCTCTTCAGCAATATCACGGGTAGCCAACGCTATGTCCTGATAGCGGTCCGCCACACC
CAGCCGGCCACAGTCGATGAATCCAGAAAAGCGGCCATTTTCCACCATGATATTCGGCAAGCAGGCATCG
CCATGGGTCACGACGAGATCATCGCCGTCGGGCATGCGCGCCTTGAGCCTGGCGAACAGTTCGGCTGGCG
CGAGCCCCTGATGCTCTTCGTCCAGATCATCCTGATCGACAAGACCGGCTTCCATCCGAGTACGTGCTCG
CTCGATGCGATGTTTCGCTTGGTGGTCGAATGGGCAGGTAGCCGGATCAAGCGTATGCAGCCGCCGCATT
GCATCAGCCATGATGGATACTTTCTCGGCAGGAGCAAGGTGAGATGACAGGAGATCCTGCCCCGGCACTT
CGCCCAATAGCAGCCAGTCCCTTCCCGCTTCAGTGACAACGTCGAGCACAGCTGCGCAAGGAACGCCCGT
CGTGGCCAGCCACGATAGCCGCGCTGCCTCGTCCTGCAGTTCATTCAGGGCACCGGACAGGTCGGTCTTG
ACAAAAAGAACCGGGCGCCCCTGCGCTGACAGCCGGAACACGGCGGCATCAGAGCAGCCGATTGTCTGTT
GTGCCCAGTCATAGCCGAATAGCCTCTCCACCCAAGCGGCCGGAGAACCTGCGTGCAATCCATCTTGTTC
AATCATGCGAAACGATCCAGATCCGGTGCAGATTATTTGGATTGAGAGTGAATATGAGACTCTAATTGGA
TACCGAGGGGAATTTATGGAACGTCAGTGGAGCATTTTTGACAAGAAATATTTGCTAGCTGATAGTGACC
TTAGGCGACTTTTGAACGCGCAATAATGGTTTCTGACGTATGTGCTTAGCTCATTAAACTCCAGAAACCC
GCGGCTGAGTGGCTCCTTCAACGTTGCGGTTCTGTCAGTTCCAAACGTAAAACGGCTTGTCCCGCGTCAT
CGGCGGGGGTCATAACGTGACTCCCTTAATTCTCCGCTCATGATGAATTCAGAAATAAATTCAGCCTAAT
TCGGCGTTAATTCAGTACATTAAAAACGTCCGCAATGTGTTATTAAGTTGTCTAAGCGTCAATTTGTTTA
CACCACAATATATCCTGCCACCAGCCAGCCAACAGCTCCCCGACCGGCAGCTCGGCACAAAATCACCACT
CGATACAGGCAGCCCATCAGTCCGGGACGGCGTCAGCGGGAGAGCCGTTGTAAGGCGGCAGACTTTGCTC
ATGTTACCGATGCTATTCGGAAGAACGGCAACTAAGCTGCCGGGTTTGAAACACGGATGATCTCGCGGAG
GGTAGCATGTTGATTGTAACGATGACAGAGCGTTGCTGCCTGTGATCAATTCGGGCACGAACCCAGTGGA
CATAAGCCTGTTCGGTTCGTAAGCTGTAATGCAAGTAGCGTATGCGCTCACGCAACTGGTCCAGAACCTT
GACCGAACGCAGCGGTGGTAACGGCGCAGTGGCGGTTTTCATGGCTTGTTATGACTGTTTTTTTGGGGTA
CAGTCTATGCCTCGGGCATCCAAGCAGCAAGCGCGTTACGCCGTGGGTCGATGTTTGATGTTATGGAGCA
GCAACGATGTTACGCAGCAGGGCAGTCGCCCTAAAACAAAGTTAAACATCATGGGGGAAGCGGTGATCGC
CGAAGTATCGACTCAACTATCAGAGGTAGTTGGCGTCATCGAGCGCCATCTCGAACCGACGTTGCTGGCC
GTACATTTGTACGGCTCCGCAGTGGATGGCGGCCTGAAGCCACACAGTGATATTGATTTGCTGGTTACGG
TGACCGTAAGGCTTGATGAAACAACGCGGCGAGCTTTGATCAACGACCTTTTGGAAACTTCGGCTTCCCC
TGGAGAGAGCGAGATTCTCCGCGCTGTAGAAGTCACCATTGTTGTGCACGACGACATCATTCCGTGGCGT
TATCCAGCTAAGCGCGAACTGCAATTTGGAGAATGGCAGCGCAATGACATTCTTGCAGGTATCTTCGAGC
CAGCCACGATCGACATTGATCTGGCTATCTTGCTGACAAAAGCAAGAGAACATAGCGTTGCCTTGGTAGG
TCCAGCGGCGGAGGAACTCTTTGATCCGGTTCCTGAACAGGATCTATTTGAGGCGCTAAATGAAACCTTA
ACGCTATGGAACTCGCCGCCCGACTGGGCTGGCGATGAGCGAAATGTAGTGCTTACGTTGTCCCGCATTT
GGTACAGCGCAGTAACCGGCAAAATCGCGCCGAAGGATGTCGCTGCCGACTGGGCAATGGAGCGCCTGCC
GGCCCAGTATCAGCCCGTCATACTTGAAGCTAGACAGGCTTATCTTGGACAAGAAGAAGATCGCTTGGCC
TCGCGCGCAGATCAGTTGGAAGAATTTGTCCACTACGTGAAAGGCGAGATCACCAAGGTAGTCGGCAAAT
AATGTCTAGCTAGAAATTCGTTCAAGCCGACGCCGCTTCGCGGCGCGGCTTAACTCAAGCGTTAGATGCA
CTAAGCACATAATTGCTCACAGCCAAACTATCAGGTCAAGTCTGCTTTTATTATTTTTAAGCGTGCATAA
TAAGCCCTACACAAATTGGGAGATATATCATGCATGACCAAAATCCCTTAACGTGAGTTTTCGTTCCACT
GAGCGTCAGACCCCGTAGAAAAGATCAAAGGATCTTCTTGAGATCCTTTTTTTCTGCGCGTAATCTGCTG
CTTGCAAACAAAAAAACCACCGCTACCAGCGGTGGTTTGTTTGCCGGATCAAGAGCTACCAACTCTTTTT
CCGAAGGTAACTGGCTTCAGCAGAGCGCAGATACCAAATACTGTCCTTCTAGTGTAGCCGTAGTTAGGCC
ACCACTTCAAGAACTCTGTAGCACCGCCTACATACCTCGCTCTGCTAATCCTGTTACCAGTGGCTGCTGC
CAGTGGCGATAAGTCGTGTCTTACCGGGTTGGACTCAAGACGATAGTTACCGGATAAGGCGCAGCGGTCG
GGCTGAACGGGGGGTTCGTGCACACAGCCCAGCTTGGAGCGAACGACCTACACCGAACTGAGATACCTAC
AGCGTGAGCTATGAGAAAGCGCCACGCTTCCCGAAGGGAGAAAGGCGGACAGGTATCCGGTAAGCGGCAG
GGTCGGAACAGGAGAGCGCACGAGGGAGCTTCCAGGGGGAAACGCCTGGTATCTTTATAGTCCTGTCGGG
TTTCGCCACCTCTGACTTGAGCGTCGATTTTTGTGATGCTCGTCAGGGGGGCGGAGCCTATGGAAAAACG
CCAGCAACGCGGCCTTTTTACGGTTCCTGGCCTTTTGCTGGCCTTTTGCTCACATGTTCTTTCCTGCGTT
ATCCCCTGATTCTGTGGATAACCGTATTACCGCCTTTGAGTGAGCTGATACCGCTCGCCGCAGCCGAACG
ACCGAGCGCAGCGAGTCAGTGAGCGAGGAAGCGGAAGAGCGCCTGATGCGGTATTTTCTCCTTACGCATC
TGTGCGGTATTTCACACCGCATATGGTGCACTCTCAGTACAATCTGCTCTGATGCCGCATAGTTAAGCCA
GTATACACTCCGCTATCGCTACGTGACTGGGTCATGGCTGCGCCCCGACACCCGCCAACACCCGCTGACG
CGCCCTGACGGGCTTGTCTGCTCCCGGCATCCGCTTACAGACAAGCTGTGACCGTCTCCGGGAGCTGCAT
GTGTCAGAGGTTTTCACCGTCATCACCGAAACGCGCGAGGCAGGGTGCCTTGATGTGGGCGCCGGCGGTC
GAGTGGCGACGGCGCGGCTTGTCCGCGCCCTGGTAGATTGCCTGGCCGTAGGCCAGCCATTTTTGAGCGG
CCAGCGGCCGCGATAGGCCGACGCGAAGCGGCGGGGCGTAGGGAGCGCAGCGACCGAAGGGTAGGCGCTT
TTTGCAGCTCTTCGGCTGTGCGCTGGCCAGACAGTTATGCACAGGCCAGGCGGGTTTTAAGAGTTTTAAT
AAGTTTTAAAGAGTTTTAGGCGGAAAAATCGCCTTTTTTCTCTTTTATATCAGTCACTTACATGTGTGAC
CGGTTCCCAATGTACGGCTTTGGGTTCCCAATGTACGGGTTCCGGTTCCCAATGTACGGCTTTGGGTTCC
CAATGTACGTGCTATCCACAGGAAAGAGACCTTTTCGACCTTTTTCCCCTGCTAGGGCAATTTGCCCTAG
CATCTGCTCCGTACATTAGGAACCGGCGGATGCTTCGCCCTCGATCAGGTTGCGGTAGCGCATGACTAGG
ATCGGGCCAGCCTGCCCCGCCTCCTCCTTCAAATCGTACTCCGGCAGGTCATTTGACCCGATCAGCTTGC
GCACGGTGAAACAGAACTTCTTGAACTCTCCGGCGCTGCCACTGCGTTCGTAGATCGTCTTGAACAACCA
TCTGGCTTCTGCCTTGCCTGCGGCGCGGCGTGCCAGGCGGTAGAGAAAACGGCCGATGCCGGGATCGATC
AAAAAGTAATCGGGGTGAACCGTCAGCACGTCCGGGTTCTTGCCTTCTGTGATCTCGCGGTACATCCAAT
CAGCTAGCTCGATCTCGATGTACTCCGGCCGCCCGGTTTCGCTCTTTACGATCTTGTAGCGGCTAATCAA
GGCTTCACCCTCGGATACCGTCACCAGGCGGCCGTTCTTGGCCTTCTTCGTACGCTGCATGGCAACGTGC
GTGGTGTTTAACCGAATGCAGGTTTCTACCAGGTCGTCTTTCTGCTTTCCGCCATCGGCTCGCCGGCAGA
ACTTGAGTACGTCCGCAACGTGTGGACGGAACACGCGGCCGGGCTTGTCTCCCTTCCCTTCCCGGTATCG
GTTCATGGATTCGGTTAGATGGGAAACCGCCATCAGTACCAGGTCGTAATCCCACACACTGGCCATGCCG
GCCGGCCCTGCGGAAACCTCTACGTGCCCGTCTGGAAGCTCGTAGCGGATCACCTCGCCAGCTCGTCGGT
CACGCTTCGACAGACGGAAAACGGCCACGTCCATGATGCTGCGACTATCGCGGGTGCCCACGTCATAGAG
CATCGGAACGAAAAAATCTGGTTGCTCGTCGCCCTTGGGCGGCTTCCTAATCGACGGCGCACCGGCTGCC
GGCGGTTGCCGGGATTCTTTGCGGATTCGATCAGCGGCCGCTTGCCACGATTCACCGGGGCGTGCTTCTG
CCTCGATGCGTTGCCGCTGGGCGGCCTGCGCGGCCTTCAACTTCTCCACCAGGTCATCACCCAGCGCCGC
GCCGATTTGTACCGGGCCGGATGGTTTGCGACCGCTCACGCCGATTCCTCGGGCTTGGGGGTTCCAGTGC
CATTGCAGGGCCGGCAGACAACCCAGCCGCTTACGCCTGGCCAACCGCCCGTTCCTCCACACATGGGGCA
TTCCACGGCGTCGGTGCCTGGTTGTTCTTGATTTTCCATGCCGCCTCCTTTAGCCGCTAAAATTCATCTA
CTCATTTATTCATTTGCTCATTTACTCTGGTAGCTGCGCGATGTATTCAGATAGCAGCTCGGTAATGGTC
TTGCCTTGGCGTACCGCGTACATCTTCAGCTTGGTGTGATCCTCCGCCGGCAACTGAAAGTTGACCCGCT
TCATGGCTGGCGTGTCTGCCAGGCTGGCCAACGTTGCAGCCTTGCTGCTGCGTGCGCTCGGACGGCCGGC
ACTTAGCGTGTTTGTGCTTTTGCTCATTTTCTCTTTACCTCATTAACTCAAATGAGTTTTGATTTAATTT
CAGCGGCCAGCGCCTGGACCTCGCGGGCAGCGTCGCCCTCGGGTTCTGATTCAAGAACGGTTGTGCCGGC
GGCGGCAGTGCCTGGGTAGCTCACGCGCTGCGTGATACGGGACTCAAGAATGGGCAGCTCGTACCCGGCC
AGCGCCTCGGCAACCTCACCGCCGATGCGCGTGCCTTTGATCGCCCGCGACACGACAAAGGCCGCTTGTA
GCCTTCCATCCGTGACCTCAATGCGCTGCTTAACCAGCTCCACCAGGTCGGCGGTGGCCCATATGTCGTA
AGGGCTTGGCTGCACCGGAATCAGCACGAAGTCGGCTGCCTTGATCGCGGACACAGCCAAGTCCGCCGCC
TGGGGCGCTCCGTCGATCACTACGAAGTCGCGCCGGCCGATGGCCTTCACGTCGCGGTCAATCGTCGGGC
GGTCGATGCCGACAACGGTTAGCGGTTGATCTTCCCGCACGGCCGCCCAATCGCGGGCACTGCCCTGGGG
ATCGGAATCGACTAACAGAACATCGGCCCCGGCGAGTTGCAGGGCGCGGGCTAGATGGGTTGCGATGGTC
GTCTTGCCTGACCCGCCTTTCTGGTTAAGTACAGCGATAACCTTCATGCGTTCCCCTTGCGTATTTGTTT
ATTTACTCATCGCATCATATACGCAGCGACCGCATGACGCAAGCTGTTTTACTCAAATACACATCACCTT
TTTAGACGGCGGCGCTCGGTTTCTTCAGCGGCCAAGCTGGCCGGCCAGGCCGCCAGCTTGGCATCAGACA
AACCGGCCAGGATTTCATGCAGCCGCACGGTTGAGACGTGCGCGGGCGGCTCGAACACGTACCCGGCCGC
GATCATCTCCGCCTCGATCTCTTCGGTAATGAAAAACGGTTCGTCCTGGCCGTCCTGGTGCGGTTTCATG
CTTGTTCCTCTTGGCGTTCATTCTCGGCGGCCGCCAGGGCGTCGGCCTCGGTCAATGCGTCCTCACGGAA
GGCACCGCGCCGCCTGGCCTCGGTGGGCGTCACTTCCTCGCTGCGCTCAAGTGCGCGGTACAGGGTCGAG
CGATGCACGCCAAGCAGTGCAGCCGCCTCTTTCACGGTGCGGCCTTCCTGGTCGATCAGCTCGCGGGCGT
GCGCGATCTGTGCCGGGGTGAGGGTAGGGCGGGGGCCAAACTTCACGCCTCGGGCCTTGGCGGCCTCGCG
CCCGCTCCGGGTGCGGTCGATGATTAGGGAACGCTCGAACTCGGCAATGCCGGCGAACACGGTCAACACC
ATGCGGCCGGCCGGCGTGGTGGTGTCGGCCCACGGCTCTGCCAGGCTACGCAGGCCCGCGCCGGCCTCCT
GGATGCGCTCGGCAATGTCCAGTAGGTCGCGGGTGCTGCGGGCCAGGCGGTCTAGCCTGGTCACTGTCAC
AACGTCGCCAGGGCGTAGGTGGTCAAGCATCCTGGCCAGCTCCGGGCGGTCGCGCCTGGTGCCGGTGATC
TTCTCGGAAAACAGCTTGGTGCAGCCGGCCGCGTGCAGTTCGGCCCGTTGGTTGGTCAAGTCCTGGTCGT
CGGTGCTGACGCGGGCATAGCCCAGCAGGCCAGCGGCGGCGCTCTTGTTCATGGCGTAATGTCTCCGGTT
CTAGTCGCAAGTATTCTACTTTATGCGACTAAAACACGCGACAAGAAAACGCCAGGAAAAGGGCAGGGCG
GCAGCCTGTCGCGTAACTTAGGACTTGTGCGACATGTCGTTTTCAGAAGACGGCTGCACTGAACGTCAGA
AGCCGACTGCACTATAGCAGCGGAGGGGTTGGATCAAAGTACTTTGATCCCGAGGGGAACCCTGTGGTTG
GCATGCACATACAAATGGACGAACGGATAAACCTTTTCACGCCCTTTTAAATATCCGATTATTCTAATAA
ACGCTCTTTTCTCTTAGGTTTACCCGCCAATATATCCTGTCAAACACTGATAGTTTAAACTGAAGGCGGG
AAACGACAATCTGATCCAAGCTCAAGCTGCTCTAGCATTCGCCATTCAGGCTGCGCAACTGTTGGGAAGG
GCGATCGGTGCGGGCCTCTTCGCTATTACGCCAGCTGGCGAAAGGGGGATGTGCTGCAAGGCGATTAAGT
TGGGTAACGCCAGGGTTTTCCCAGTCACGACGTTGTAAAACGACGGCCAGTGCCAAGCTT
Features (pLannotate 1.2.2; 32 found; start..end, strand, type, name):
   1614..1634    +  CDS            SV40 NLS: nuclear localization signal of SV40 (simian virus 40) large T antigen
   1650..1774    +  protein_bind   attR1: mutant version of attR; recombination site for the Gateway® LR reaction LR Clonase™
   1811..1841    +  promoter       lac UV5 promoter: E. coli lac promoter with an "up" mutation
   1866..1894    +  promoter       cat promoter (fragment): promoter of the E. coli cat gene encoding chloramphenicol acetyltransferase
   1895..2554    +  CDS            CmR: chloramphenicol acetyltransferase; cat; confers resistance to chloramphenicol
   2733..2891    +  CDS            ccdA (fragment): CCDA_ECO57 - Also known as H, letA. Experimental evidence at protein level: Swiss-Prot protein existence level 1. Antitoxin component of a type II toxin-antitoxin (TA) system which inhibits the post-segregational killing (PSK) of plasmid-free cells, also referred to as a plasmid addiction system. Binds to and blocks the activity of CcdB; will also remove bound CcdB protein from the CcdB-GyrA complex by forming a CcdA-CcdB complex, a process termed rejuvenation. Functions as a transcriptional corepressor for the ccdAB operon, repression also requires CcdB (By similarity). From Escherichia coli
   2896..3198    +  CDS            ccdB: CCDB_ECOLI - Also known as G, letB, letD. Experimental evidence at protein level: Swiss-Prot protein existence level 1. Toxic component of a type II toxin-antitoxin (TA) system, functioning in plasmid maintainence. Responsible for the post- segregational killing (PSK) of plasmid-free cells, also referred to as a plasmid addiction system. Half-life of over 2 hours. Cell killing by CcdB is accompanied by filamentation, defects in chromosome and plasmid segregation, defects in cell division, formation of anucleate cells, decreased DNA synthesis and plasmid loss. Interferes with the activity of DN
   3242..3366    -  protein_bind   attR2: mutant version of attR; recombination site for the Gateway® LR reaction LR Clonase™
   3374..5014    +  CDS            LUCI_PHOPY: Experimental evidence at protein level: Swiss-Prot protein existence level 1. Produces green light with a wavelength of 562 nm. From Photinus pyralis (Common eastern firefly) (Lampyris pyralis).
   5192..5887    +  CDS            mScarlet-I: mScarlet-I is a basic (constitutively fluorescent) red fluorescent protein published in 2016, derived from synthetic construct. It is reported to be a rapidly-maturing monomer with moderate acid sensitivity.
   5907..6159    +  terminator     NOS terminator: nopaline synthase terminator and poly(A) signal
   6214..6236    -  protein_bind   lac operator (fragment): The lac repressor binds to the lac operator to inhibit transcription in E. coli. This inhibition can be relieved by adding lactose or isopropyl-β-D-thiogalactopyranoside (IPTG). lac repressor encoded by lacI
   6240..6270    -  promoter       lac promoter: promoter for the E. coli lac operon
   6285..6306    -  protein_bind   CAP binding site: CAP binding activates transcription in the presence of cAMP. E. coli catabolite activator protein
   6340..6592    -  terminator     NOS terminator: nopaline synthase terminator and poly(A) signal
   6599..6805    -  CDS            ocd (fragment): OCD_AGRFC - Experimental evidence at protein level: Swiss-Prot protein existence level 1. Catalyzes the conversion of L-ornithine into L-proline with release of ammonia. Is involved in the utilization of nopaline, a catabolic pathway that proceeds through L-arginine and L-ornithine to L-proline. Nopaline is a predominant opine in plant cells transformed with Ti plasmid pTiC58. From Agrobacterium fabrum (strain C58 / ATCC 33970) (Agrobacterium tumefaciens (strain C58)).
   6812..6961    -  CDS            ble (fragment): BLE_KLEPN - Experimental evidence at protein level: Swiss-Prot protein existence level 1. Binding protein with a strong affinity to the bleomycin family of antibiotics. Binds to CL990; an antimitotic-antibiotic compound. From Klebsiella pneumoniae.
   6982..7776    -  CDS            NeoR/KanR: aminoglycoside phosphotransferase from Tn5; aph(3')-II (or nptII); confers resistance to neomycin, kanamycin, and G418 (Geneticin®)
   7797..7980    -  promoter       NOS promoter: nopaline synthase promoter NOS promoter
   8186..8210    -  misc_feature   LB T-DNA repeat: left border repeat from nopaline C58 T-DNA
   8469..8492    +  promoter       Pc promoter (fragment): intI1 (promoter lies within the coding sequence); class 1 integron promoter
   8668..8724    +  CDS            GmR (fragment): gentamycin acetyltransferase; aacC1; confers resistance to gentamycin
   8735..9522    +  CDS            SmR (fragment): aminoglycoside adenylyltransferase (Murphy, 1985); aadA; confers resistance to spectinomycin and streptomycin
   9768..10356   +  rep_origin     ori: high-copy-number ColE1/pMB1/pBR322/pUC origin of replication
  10542..10682   -  misc_feature   bom: basis of mobility region from pBR322
  10784..10823   -  CDS            rop (fragment): Rop protein, which maintains plasmids at low copy number; rop
  11026..11220   -  rep_origin     pVS1 oriV: origin of replication for the Pseudomonas plasmid pVS1 (Heeb et al., 2000)
  11286..12359   -  CDS            pVS1 RepA: replication protein from the Pseudomonas plasmid pVS1 (Heeb et al., 2000)
  12788..13417   -  CDS            pVS1 StaA: stability protein from the Pseudomonas plasmid pVS1 (Heeb et al., 2000)
  13977..14378   -  CDS            Y4CG_SINFN (fragment): Protein inferred from homology: Swiss-Prot protein existence level 3. From Sinorhizobium fredii (strain NBRC 101917 / NGR234).
  14718..14742   -  misc_feature   RB T-DNA repeat: right border repeat from nopaline C58 T-DNA
  14808..14962   -  CDS            lacZα (fragment): LacZα fragment of β-galactosidase; lacZ fragment
