[The description below was written by a language model from this plasmid's Addgene catalogue record and pLannotate feature annotations shown in this document.]
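Description:
pRATIO2251 is an empty Gateway destination vector for plant expression, built on the pGWB401 binary backbone and intended for Agrobacterium-mediated T-DNA delivery. The sequenced record is about 15 kb. It carries a ColE1/pBR322-type origin with the bom region for propagation in E. coli, and the pVS1 oriV, RepA and StaA functions for replication and stable maintenance in Agrobacterium. An aadA gene provides spectinomycin resistance in bacteria. Within the T-DNA borders, a NOS promoter–nptII–NOS terminator cassette gives kanamycin selection of transformed plants.

The payload is a ratiometric dual-reporter expression unit, which the catalogue entry says is driven by the UBQ10 promoter. That promoter is not annotated in the feature table, although a large unannotated region upstream of the cassette could hold it. An SV40 nuclear localization signal sits just before attR1. The attR1–attR2 cassette contains the chloramphenicol resistance gene and the ccdB toxin gene, so the unrecombined plasmid must be grown in a ccdB-tolerant strain. An LR reaction replaces this cassette with the gene of interest and allows counter-selection against non-recombinant plasmids.

Immediately downstream of attR2 is firefly luciferase, placed to fuse to the C terminus of the inserted protein. It is followed by mScarlet-I and a NOS terminator. The roughly 180 bp between the two reporters is not annotated, so the record does not state how they are separated. The design is described as ratiometric: both reporters come from one transcription unit, so one can serve as an internal reference for the target fusion. The associated publication describes this use as measuring relative protein abundance in plants.
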