Addgene plasmid #141305: pRATIO2251
Purpose: (Empty Backbone) Gateway cloning compatible ratiometric binary vector
Depositing lab: David Nelson. Depositing organization: University of California, Riverside. Publication: A series of dual-reporter vectors for ratiometric analysis of protein abundance in plants. Khosla A, Rodriguez-Furlan C, Kapoor S, Van Norman JM, Nelson DC. Plant Direct. 2020 Jun 21;4(6):e00231. doi: 10.1002/pld3.231. eCollection 2020 Jun. PubMed 32582876.
Backbone
  Vector backbone: pGWB401
  Backbone manufacturer: Tsuyoshi Nakagawa
  Backbone size (bp): 11000
  Vector type: Plant Expression
  Promoter: UBQ10 promoter
  Selectable markers: Kanamycin
  Tag / fusion protein: Firefly Luciferase or LUC2 (C terminal on insert); mScarlet-I (C terminal on insert)
Growth in bacteria
  Bacterial resistance: Chloramphenicol and Spectinomycin, 25 & 50 μg/mL
  Growth temperature: 37°C
  Growth strain: ccdB Survival
  Copy number: High Copy
Gene/Insert
  Cloning method: Gateway Cloning
Terms and licenses: Academic/Nonprofit Terms; Industry Terms: Not Available to Industry
Depositor comments: Please visit https://www.biorxiv.org/content/10.1101/2020.02.10.939363v1 for bioRxiv preprint.
How to cite: pRATIO2251 was a gift from David Nelson (Addgene plasmid # 141305 ; http://n2t.net/addgene:141305 ; RRID:Addgene_141305)
